Addgene plasmid #214460: p663-UBC-miniTurbo-V5-CSNK1G3_IDG-K
Purpose: Gateway destination clone of CSNK1G3 (human) tagged with N-terminal miniTurbo-V5 for generating protein-proximity networks using proximity-dependent biotinylation proteomics
Depositing lab: Ben Major. Depositing organization: Washington University in Saint Louis.
Backbone
  Vector backbone: pDest663
  Backbone manufacturer: PEL
  Backbone size w/o insert (bp): 9019
  Vector type: Mammalian Expression, Lentiviral ; Gateway Destination
  Selectable markers: Puromycin
Growth in bacteria
  Bacterial resistance: Ampicillin, 100 μg/mL
  Growth temperature: 30°C
  Growth strain: NEB Stable
  Copy number: Low Copy
Gene/Insert
  Gene/Insert name: miniTurbo-V5-CSNK1G3 (alt name: CSNK1G3)
  Species: H. sapiens (human)
  Entrez Gene: CSNK1G3 (a.k.a. CKI-gamma 3, CSNK1G3L)
  Promoter: Ubiquitin
  Tag / fusion protein: miniTurbo-V5 (N terminal on insert)
  Cloning method: Gateway Cloning
Terms and licenses: Academic/Nonprofit Terms; Industry Terms: Not Available to Industry
Depositor comments: These plasmids were generated as part of the Illuminating the Druggable Genome (IDG) program sponsored by the NIH Common Fund. The goal of this program is to identify, gather, and distribute information and resources for proteins that currently are not well-studied yet belong to commonly drug-targeted protein families: protein kinases, non-olfactory G-protein coupled receptors (GPCRs), and ion channels. The IDG program is designed to develop fundamental research tools for understudied proteins, elucidate their function, and disseminate the IDG-related resources and data to the greater scientific community. These lentiviral gateway destination plasmids were generated, as part of the Kinase-Data and Resource Generating Center (DRGC), using the single fragment or multisite gateway cloning technology. They were used for generating proteomics-based protein-interaction and protein-proximity networks that can be accessed through the kinase-DRGC website https://darkkinome.org/. Each plasmid has either an N- or C-terminal fusion protein (Flag/ V5/V5-miniTurbo/V5-TurboID/miniTurbo-V5/TurboID-V5) tagged understudied kinase driven under either a CMV or Ubiquitin (UBC) promoter. All inserts in the pENTR plasmids used to generate the deposited destination plasmids were end-sequenced and insert size validated prior to multi-site gateway cloning. The combined insert size of the single fragment or three fragment destination plasmids were confirmed by restriction digestion (BsrGI, and EcoRV for pDest667; BsrGI, EcoRV, and BstZ17I for pDest663; and BsrGI for pHAGE) and all plasmids were partially sequenced to ensure in-frame ORFs and fusion tags.
How to cite: p663-UBC-miniTurbo-V5-CSNK1G3_IDG-K was a gift from Ben Major (Addgene plasmid # 214460 ; http://n2t.net/addgene:214460 ; RRID:Addgene_214460)
