[The description below was written by a language model from this plasmid's Addgene catalogue record and pLannotate feature annotations shown in this document.]
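Description:
p663-UBC-miniTurbo-V5-CSNK1G3_IDG-K is a lentiviral mammalian expression clone built on the pDest663 Gateway destination backbone by multisite Gateway recombination; the sequenced record is about 10.8 kb. It is maintained in E. coli through a ColE1/pUC-type origin with ampicillin resistance (bla). The catalogue lists it as low copy, although the annotated origin is of the high-copy family. An f1 origin, an SV40 origin and residual lac/lacZα and T3/T7 promoter sequences from the parental cloning vector are also present.

The transfer cassette has a third-generation style layout. An RSV promoter drives a truncated HIV-1 5' LTR, followed by the Ψ packaging signal with a gag fragment, the RRE for Rev-dependent export of genomic RNA, and the cPPT/CTS. It ends in a second truncated LTR and an SV40 polyadenylation signal. Within the provirus, the human ubiquitin C promoter, flanked by attB4 and attB5 scars, drives an open reading frame in which miniTurbo, an engineered truncated E. coli biotin ligase, sits upstream of human CSNK1G3 (casein kinase 1 gamma 3) between attB1 and attB2 sites. The catalogue describes a V5 epitope between miniTurbo and the kinase, but the feature table does not annotate it separately. A WPRE downstream enhances transcript expression, and a mouse PGK promoter drives puromycin N-acetyltransferase for selecting transduced cells.

The plasmid was made within the Illuminating the Druggable Genome program as a tool for understudied kinases. Stable expression of the fusion allows proximity-dependent biotinylation of neighbouring proteins, which are then identified by proteomics to map CSNK1G3 proximity networks.
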