Features (pLannotate 1.2.2; 32 found; start..end, strand, type, name):
     26..130     +  promoter       AmpR promoter: bla
    131..991     +  CDS            AmpR: β-lactamase; bla; confers resistance to ampicillin, carbenicillin, and related antibiotics
   1162..1750    +  rep_origin     ori: high-copy-number ColE1/pMB1/pBR322/pUC origin of replication
   1933..2025    +  CDS            lacI (fragment): lac repressor; lacI; The lac repressor binds to the lac operator to inhibit transcription in E. coli. This inhibition can be relieved by adding lactose or isopropyl-β-D-thiogalactopyranoside (IPTG).
   2038..2059    +  protein_bind   CAP binding site: CAP binding activates transcription in the presence of cAMP. E. coli catabolite activator protein
   2074..2104    +  promoter       lac promoter: promoter for the E. coli lac operon
   2108..2130    +  protein_bind   lac operator (fragment): The lac repressor binds to the lac operator to inhibit transcription in E. coli. This inhibition can be relieved by adding lactose or isopropyl-β-D-thiogalactopyranoside (IPTG). lac repressor encoded by lacI
   2173..2191    +  promoter       T3 promoter: promoter for bacteriophage T3 RNA polymerase
   2219..2445    +  promoter       RSV promoter: Rous sarcoma virus enhancer/promoter
   2446..2626    +  LTR            5' LTR (truncated): truncated 5' long terminal repeat (LTR) from HIV-1
   2673..2798    +  misc_feature   HIV-1 Ψ: packaging signal of human immunodeficiency virus type 1
   2782..3145    +  CDS            HIV-1 gag (fragment): gag protein from human immunodeficiency virus 1; gag
   3291..3524    +  misc_feature   RRE: The Rev response element (RRE) of HIV-1 allows for Rev-dependent mRNA export from the nucleus to the cytoplasm.
   3901..4001    +  CDS            Rev (fragment): human immunodeficiency virus 1 (HIV-1) Rev protein; rev; enhances nuclear export of unspliced and incompletely spliced viral mRNAs
   4020..4136    +  misc_feature   cPPT/CTS: central polypurine tract and central termination sequence of HIV-1
   4170..4190    +  protein_bind   attB4: mutant version of attB; core recombination site for the Gateway® BP reaction BP Clonase™
   4190..5401    +  promoter       UbC promoter: human ubiquitin C promoter
   5405..5423    -  protein_bind   attB5 (fragment): mutant version of attB; core recombination site for the Gateway® BP reaction BP Clonase™
   5438..6208    +  CDS            miniTurbo: N-terminally truncated mutant of the E. coli biotin ligase BioID engineered for improved catalytic efficiency (Branon et al., 2018)
   6258..6275    +  protein_bind   attB1 (fragment): mutant version of attB; core recombination site for the Gateway® BP reaction BP Clonase™
   6281..7621    +  CDS            CSNK1G3: KC1G3_HUMAN - Experimental evidence at protein level: Swiss-Prot protein existence level 1. Serine/threonine-protein kinase. Casein kinases are operationally defined by their preferential utilization of acidic proteins such as caseins as substrates. It can phosphorylate a large number of proteins. Participates in Wnt signaling. Regulates fast synaptic transmission mediated by glutamate (By similarity). From Homo sapiens (Human).
   7630..7647    -  protein_bind   attB2 (fragment): mutant version of attB; core recombination site for the Gateway® BP reaction BP Clonase™
   7678..8266    +  misc_feature   WPRE: woodchuck hepatitis virus posttranscriptional regulatory element
   8280..8779    +  promoter       PGK promoter: mouse phosphoglycerate kinase 1 promoter
   8800..9399    +  CDS            PuroR: puromycin N-acetyltransferase; pac from Streptomyces alboniger; confers resistance to puromycin
   9467..9604    +  CDS            nef (fragment): NEF_HV1LA - Experimental evidence at protein level: Swiss-Prot protein existence level 1. Extracellular Nef protein targets CD4(+) T-lymphocytes for apoptosis by interacting with CXCR4 surface receptors. From Human immunodeficiency virus type 1 group M subtype B (isolate Lai) (HIV-1).
   9590..9770    +  LTR            5' LTR (truncated): truncated 5' long terminal repeat (LTR) from HIV-1
   9842..9963    +  polyA_signal   SV40 poly(A) signal: SV40 polyadenylation signal
  10003..10138   +  rep_origin     SV40 ori: SV40 origin of replication
  10159..10177   -  promoter       T7 promoter: promoter for bacteriophage T7 RNA polymerase
  10185..10340   +  CDS            lacZα (fragment): LacZα fragment of β-galactosidase; lacZ fragment
  10345..10773   +  rep_origin     f1 ori (sequence partly withheld): f1 bacteriophage origin of replication; arrow indicates direction of (+) strand synthesis
>Addgene plasmid #214460 | p663-UBC-miniTurbo-V5-CSNK1G3_IDG-K | addgene full sequence | sequence record 425206 | Addgene NGS Result
AGGTGGCACTTTTCGGGGAAATGTGCGCGGAACCCCTATTTGTTTATTTTTCTAAATACATTCAAATATG
TATCCGCTCATGAGACAATAACCCTGATAAATGCTTCAATAATATTGAAAAAGGAAGAGTATGAGTATTC
AACATTTCCGTGTCGCCCTTATTCCCTTTTTTGCGGCATTTTGCCTTCCTGTTTTTGCTCACCCAGAAAC
GCTGGTGAAAGTAAAAGATGCTGAAGATCAGTTGGGTGCACGAGTGGGTTACATCGAACTGGATCTCAAC
AGCGGTAAGATCCTTGAGAGTTTTCGCCCCGAAGAACGTTTTCCAATGATGAGCACTTTTAAAGTTCTGC
TATGTGGCGCGGTATTATCCCGTATTGACGCCGGGCAAGAGCAACTCGGTCGCCGCATACACTATTCTCA
GAATGACTTGGTTGAGTACTCACCAGTCACAGAAAAGCATCTTACGGATGGCATGACAGTAAGAGAATTA
TGCAGTGCTGCCATAACCATGAGTGATAACACTGCGGCCAACTTACTTCTGACAACGATCGGAGGACCGA
AGGAGCTAACCGCTTTTTTGCACAACATGGGGGATCATGTAACTCGCCTTGATCGTTGGGAACCGGAGCT
GAATGAAGCCATACCAAACGACGAGCGTGACACCACGATGCCTGTAGCAATGGCAACAACGTTGCGCAAA
CTATTAACTGGCGAACTACTTACTCTAGCTTCCCGGCAACAATTAATAGACTGGATGGAGGCGGATAAAG
TTGCAGGACCACTTCTGCGCTCGGCCCTTCCGGCTGGCTGGTTTATTGCTGATAAATCTGGAGCCGGTGA
GCGTGGGTCTCGCGGTATCATTGCAGCACTGGGGCCAGATGGTAAGCCCTCCCGTATCGTAGTTATCTAC
ACGACGGGGAGTCAGGCAACTATGGATGAACGAAATAGACAGATCGCTGAGATAGGTGCCTCACTGATTA
AGCATTGGTAACTGTCAGACCAAGTTTACTCATATATACTTTAGATTGATTTAAAACTTCATTTTTAATT
TAAAAGGATCTAGGTGAAGATCCTTTTTGATAATCTCATGACCAAAATCCCTTAACGTGAGTTTTCGTTC
CACTGAGCGTCAGACCCCGTAGAAAAGATCAAAGGATCTTCTTGAGATCCTTTTTTTCTGCGCGTAATCT
GCTGCTTGCAAACAAAAAAACCACCGCTACCAGCGGTGGTTTGTTTGCCGGATCAAGAGCTACCAACTCT
TTTTCCGAAGGTAACTGGCTTCAGCAGAGCGCAGATACCAAATACTGTTCTTCTAGTGTAGCCGTAGTTA
GGCCACCACTTCAAGAACTCTGTAGCACCGCCTACATACCTCGCTCTGCTAATCCTGTTACCAGTGGCTG
CTGCCAGTGGCGATAAGTCGTGTCTTACCGGGTTGGACTCAAGACGATAGTTACCGGATAAGGCGCAGCG
GTCGGGCTGAACGGGGGGTTCGTGCACACAGCCCAGCTTGGAGCGAACGACCTACACCGAACTGAGATAC
CTACAGCGTGAGCTATGAGAAAGCGCCACGCTTCCCGAAGGGAGAAAGGCGGACAGGTATCCGGTAAGCG
GCAGGGTCGGAACAGGAGAGCGCACGAGGGAGCTTCCAGGGGGAAACGCCTGGTATCTTTATAGTCCTGT
CGGGTTTCGCCACCTCTGACTTGAGCGTCGATTTTTGTGATGCTCGTCAGGGGGGCGGAGCCTATGGAAA
AACGCCAGCAACGCGGCCTTTTTACGGTTCCTGGCCTTTTGCTGGCCTTTTGCTCACATGTTCTTTCCTG
CGTTATCCCCTGATTCTGTGGATAACCGTATTACCGCCTTTGAGTGAGCTGATACCGCTCGCCGCAGCCG
AACGACCGAGCGCAGCGAGTCAGTGAGCGAGGAAGCGGAAGAGCGCCCAATACGCAAACCGCCTCTCCCC
GCGCGTTGGCCGATTCATTAATGCAGCTGGCACGACAGGTTTCCCGACTGGAAAGCGGGCAGTGAGCGCA
ACGCAATTAATGTGAGTTAGCTCACTCATTAGGCACCCCAGGCTTTACACTTTATGCTTCCGGCTCGTAT
GTTGTGTGGAATTGTGAGCGGATAACAATTTCACACAGGAAACAGCTATGACCATGATTACGCCAAGCGC
GCAATTAACCCTCACTAAAGGGAACAAAAGCTGGAGCTGCAAGCTTAATGTAGTCTTATGCAATACTCTT
GTAGTCTTGCAACATGGTAACGATGAGTTAGCAACATGCCTTACAAGGAGAGAAAAAGCACCGTGCATGC
CGATTGGTGGAAGTAAGGTGGTACGATCGTGCCTTATTAGGAAGGCAACAGACGGGTCTGACATGGATTG
GACGAACCACTGAATTGCCGCATTGCAGAGATATTGTATTTAAGTGCCTAGCTCGATACATAAACGGGTC
TCTCTGGTTAGACCAGATCTGAGCCTGGGAGCTCTCTGGCTAACTAGGGAACCCACTGCTTAAGCCTCAA
TAAAGCTTGCCTTGAGTGCTTCAAGTAGTGTGTGCCCGTCTGTTGTGTGACTCTGGTAACTAGAGATCCC
TCAGACCCTTTTAGTCAGTGTGGAAAATCTCTAGCAGTGGCGCCCGAACAGGGACTTGAAAGCGAAAGGG
AAACCAGAGGAGCTCTCTCGACGCAGGACTCGGCTTGCTGAAGCGCGCACGGCAAGAGGCGAGGGGCGGC
GACTGGTGAGTACGCCAAAAATTTTGACTAGCGGAGGCTAGAAGGAGAGAGATGGGTGCGAGAGCGTCAG
TATTAAGCGGGGGAGAATTAGATCGCGATGGGAAAAAATTCGGTTAAGGCCAGGGGGAAAGAAAAAATAT
AAATTAAAACATATAGTATGGGCAAGCAGGGAGCTAGAACGATTCGCAGTTAATCCTGGCCTGTTAGAAA
CATCAGAAGGCTGTAGACAAATACTGGGACAGCTACAACCATCCCTTCAGACAGGATCAGAAGAACTTAG
ATCATTATATAATACAGTAGCAACCCTCTATTGTGTGCATCAAAGGATAGAGATAAAAGACACCAAGGAA
GCTTTAGACAAGATAGAGGAAGAGCAAAACAAAAGTAAGACCACCGCACAGCAAGCGGCCGCTGATCTTC
AGACCTGGAGGAGGAGATATGAGGGACAATTGGAGAAGTGAATTATATAAATATAAAGTAGTAAAAATTG
AACCATTAGGAGTAGCACCCACCAAGGCAAAGAGAAGAGTGGTGCAGAGAGAAAAAAGAGCAGTGGGAAT
AGGAGCTTTGTTCCTTGGGTTCTTGGGAGCAGCAGGAAGCACTATGGGCGCAGCGTCAATGACGCTGACG
GTACAGGCCAGACAATTATTGTCTGGTATAGTGCAGCAGCAGAACAATTTGCTGAGGGCTATTGAGGCGC
AACAGCATCTGTTGCAACTCACAGTCTGGGGCATCAAGCAGCTCCAGGCAAGAATCCTGGCTGTGGAAAG
ATACCTAAAGGATCAACAGCTCCTGGGGATTTGGGGTTGCTCTGGAAAACTCATTTGCACCACTGCTGTG
CCTTGGAATGCTAGTTGGAGTAATAAATCTCTGGAACAGATTTGGAATCACACGACCTGGATGGAGTGGG
ACAGAGAAATTAACAATTACACAAGCTTAATACACTCCTTAATTGAAGAATCGCAAAACCAGCAAGAAAA
GAATGAACAAGAATTATTGGAATTAGATAAATGGGCAAGTTTGTGGAATTGGTTTAACATAACAAATTGG
CTGTGGTATATAAAATTATTCATAATGATAGTAGGAGGCTTGGTAGGTTTAAGAATAGTTTTTGCTGTAC
TTTCTATAGTGAATAGAGTTAGGCAGGGATATTCACCATTATCGTTTCAGACCCACCTCCCAACCCCGAG
GGGACCCGACAGGCCCGAAGGAATAGAAGAAGAAGGTGGAGAGAGAGACAGAGACAGATCCATTCGATTA
GTGAACGGATCTCGACGGTATCGGTTAACTTTTAAAAGAAAAGGGGGGATTGGGGGGTACAGTGCAGGGG
AAAGAATAGTAGACATAATAGCAACAGACATACAAACTAAAGAATTACAAAAACAAATTACAAAATTCAA
AATTTTATCGTCCAGTGTGGTGGAATTCTGCAGATATCACAACTTTGTATAGAAAAGTTGGCCTCCGCGC
CGGGTTTTGGCGCCTCCCGCGGGCGCCCCCCTCCTCACGGCGAGCGCTGCCACGTCAGACGAAGGGCGCA
GCGAGCGTCCTGATCCTTCCGCCCGGACGCTCAGGACAGCGGCCCGCTGCTCATAAGACTCGGCCTTAGA
ACCCCAGTATCAGCAGAAGGACATTTTAGGACGGGACTTGGGTGACTCTAGGGCACTGGTTTTCTTTCCA
GAGAGCGGAACAGGCGAGGAAAAGTAGTCCCTTCTCGGCGATTCTGCGGAGGGATCTCCGTGGGGCGGTG
AACGCCGATGATTATATAAGGACGCGCCGGGTGTGGCACAGCTAGTTCCGTCGCAGCCGGGATTTGGGTC
GCGGTTCTTGTTTGTGGATCGCTGTGATCGTCACTTGGTGAGTAGCGGGCTGCTGGGCTGGCCGGGGCTT
TCGTGGCCGCCGGGCCGCTCGGTGGGACGGAAGCGTGTGGAGAGACCGCCAAGGGCTGTAGTCTGGGTCC
GCGAGCAAGGTTGCCCTGAACTGGGGGTTGGGGGGAGCGCAGCAAAATGGCGGCTGTTCCCGAGTCTTGA
ATGGAAGACGCTTGTGAGGCGGGCTGTGAGGTCGTTGAAACAAGGTGGGGGGCATGGTGGGCGGCAAGAA
CCCAAGGTCTTGAGGCCTTCGCTAATGCGGGAAAGCTCTTATTCGGGTGAGATGGGCTGGGGCACCATCT
GGGGACCCTGACGTGAAGTTTGTCACTGACTGGAGAACTCGGTTTGTCGTCTGTTGCGGGGGCGGCAGTT
ATGGCGGTGCCGTTGGGCAGTGCACCCGTACCTTTGGGAGCGCGCGCCCTCGTCGTGTCGTGACGTCACC
CGTTCTGTTGGCTTATAATGCAGGGTGGGGCCACCTGCCGGTAGGTGTGCGGTAGGCTTTTCTCCGTCGC
AGGACGCAGGGTTCGGGCCTAGGGTAGGCTCTCCTGAATCGACAGGCGCCGGACCTCTGGTGAGGGGAGG
GATAAGTGAGGCGTCAGTTTCTTTGGTCGGTTTTATGTACCTATCTTCTTAAGTAGCTGAAGCTCCGGTT
TTGAACTATGCGCTCGGGGTTGGCGAGTGTGTTTTGTGAAGTTTTTTAGGCACCTTTTGAAATGTAATCA
TTTGGGTCAATATGTAATTTTCAGTGTTAGACTAGTAAATTGTCCGCTAAATTCTGGCCGTTTTTGGCTT
TTTTGTTAGACGGCCAACTTTTGTATACAAAGTGGGCCACCATGGGAATCCCGCTGCTGAACGCTAAACA
GATTCTGGGACAGCTGGACGGCGGGAGCGTGGCAGTCCTGCCTGTGGTCGACTCCACCAATCAGTACCTG
CTGGATCGAATCGGCGAGCTGAAGAGTGGGGATGCTTGCATTGCAGAATATCAGCAGGCAGGGAGAGGAA
GCAGAGGGAGGAAATGGTTCTCTCCTTTTGGAGCTAACCTGTACCTGAGTATGTTTTGGCGCCTGAAGCG
GGGACCAGCAGCAATCGGCCTGGGCCCGGTCATCGGAATTGTCATGGCAGAAGCGCTGCGAAAGCTGGGA
GCAGACAAGGTGCGAGTCAAATGGCCCAATGACCTGTATCTGCAGGATAGAAAGCTGGCAGGCATCCTGG
TGGAGCTGGCCGGAATAACAGGCGATGCTGCACAGATCGTCATTGGCGCCGGGATTAACGTGGCTATGAG
GCGCGTGGAGGAAAGCGTGGTCAATCAGGGCTGGATCACACTGCAGGAAGCAGGGATTAACCTGGACAGG
AATACTCTGGCCGCTATGCTGATCCGAGAGCTGCGGGCAGCCCTGGAACTGTTCGAGCAGGAAGGCCTGG
CTCCATATCTGTCACGGTGGGAGAAGCTGGATAACTTCATCAATAGACCCGTGAAGCTGATCATTGGGGA
CAAAGAGATTTTCGGGATTAGCCGGGGGATTGATAAACAGGGAGCCCTGCTGCTGGAACAGGACGGAGTT
ATCAAACCCTGGATGGGCGGAGAAATCAGTCTGCGGTCTGCCGAAAAGGCTAGCGGCAAGCCCATCCCCA
ACCCCCTGCTGGGCCTGGACAGCACCACAAGTTTGTACAAAAAAGTTGGCATGGAGAACAAGAAGAAGGA
CAAGGATAAGAGCGACGATAGGATGGCAAGGCCATCTGGCAGGAGCGGACACAACACCAGGGGAACAGGC
AGCTCCTCTAGCGGCGTGCTGATGGTGGGCCCCAACTTCAGGGTGGGCAAGAAGATCGGCTGTGGCAATT
TTGGCGAGCTGCGCCTGGGCAAGAACCTGTACACCAATGAGTATGTGGCCATCAAGCTGGAGCCTATGAA
GAGCCGGGCCCCACAGCTGCACCTGGAGTACAGATTCTATAAGCAGCTGGGATCCGGCGATGGAATCCCA
CAGGTGTACTATTTTGGCCCTTGTGGCAAGTACAATGCCATGGTGCTGGAGCTGCTGGGCCCATCCCTGG
AGGACCTGTTCGATCTGTGCGACCGGACCTTTTCTCTGAAGACAGTGCTGATGATCGCCATCCAGCTGAT
CAGCAGAATGGAGTACGTGCACTCCAAGAACCTGATCTATCGGGACGTGAAGCCTGAGAACTTCCTGATC
GGCAGACCAGGCAATAAGACCCAGCAGGTCATCCACATCATCGATTTTGGCCTGGCCAAGGAGTACATCG
ACCCAGAGACAAAGAAGCACATCCCCTATAGGGAGCACAAGTCTCTGACCGGCACAGCCCGCTACATGAG
CATCAATACACACCTGGGCAAGGAGCAGTCTCGGAGAGACGATCTGGAGGCCCTGGGCCACATGTTCATG
TACTTTCTGAGGGGAAGCCTGCCTTGGCAGGGCCTGAAGGCCGATACCCTGAAGGAGAGGTATCAGAAGA
TCGGCGACACCAAGCGCGCCACACCCATCGAGGTGCTGTGCGAGAACTTCCCTGAGATGGCCACATACCT
GCGCTATGTGAGGCGCCTGGACTTCTTTGAGAAGCCCGACTACGATTATCTGCGGAAGCTGTTCACCGAT
CTGTTTGACAGAAAGGGCTATATGTTTGATTACGAGTATGACTGGATCGGCAAGCAGCTGCCAACACCTG
TGGGAGCAGTGCAGCAGGATCCTGCCCTGTCCTCTAACCGGGAGGCCCACCAGCACAGAGACAAGATGCA
GCAGTCCAAGAATCAGTCTGCCGATCACAGGGCAGCATGGGACTCCCAGCAGGCAAACCCTCACCACCTG
AGGGCCCACCTGGCAGCAGATAGGCACGGAGGATCTGTGCAGGTGGTGAGCAGCACCAACGGCGAGCTGA
ATACCGACGATCCAACAGCAGGCCGGTCCAATGCACCAATCACCGCACCCACAGAGGTGGAAGTGATGGA
CGAGACCAAGTGCTGTTGCTTCTTTAAGCGGAGAAAGCGGAAGACAATCCAGAGACACAAGTAGTCCAAC
TTTCTTGTACAAAGTGGTGATATCCAGCACAGTGGCGGCCGCTCGACAATCAACCTCTGGATTACAAAAT
TTGTGAAAGATTGACTGGTATTCTTAACTATGTTGCTCCTTTTACGCTATGTGGATACGCTGCTTTAATG
CCTTTGTATCATGCTATTGCTTCCCGTATGGCTTTCATTTTCTCCTCCTTGTATAAATCCTGGTTGCTGT
CTCTTTATGAGGAGTTGTGGCCCGTTGTCAGGCAACGTGGCGTGGTGTGCACTGTGTTTGCTGACGCAAC
CCCCACTGGTTGGGGCATTGCCACCACCTGTCAGCTCCTTTCCGGGACTTTCGCTTTCCCCCTCCCTATT
GCCACGGCGGAACTCATCGCCGCCTGCCTTGCCCGCTGCTGGACAGGGGCTCGGCTGTTGGGCACTGACA
ATTCCGTGGTGTTGTCGGGGAAGCTGACGTCCTTTCCATGGCTGCTCGCCTGTGTTGCCACCTGGATTCT
GCGCGGGACGTCCTTCTGCTACGTCCCTTCGGCCCTCAATCCAGCGGACCTTCCTTCCCGCGGCCTGCTG
CCGGCTCTGCGGCCTCTTCCGCGTCTTCGCCTTCGCCCTCAGACGAGTCGGATCTCCCTTTGGGCCGCCT
CCCCGCCTGGAATTCTACCGGGTAGGGGAGGCGCTTTTCCCAAGGCAGTCTGGAGCATGCGCTTTAGCAG
CCCCGCTGGGCACTTGGCGCTACACAAGTGGCCTCTGGCCTCGCACACATTCCACATCCACCGGTAGGCG
CCAACCGGCTCCGTTCTTTGGTGGCCCCTTCGCGCCACCTTCTACTCCTCCCCTAGTCAGGAAGTTCCCC
CCCGCCCCGCAGCTCGCGTCGTGCAGGACGTGACAAATGGAAGTAGCACGTCTCACTAGTCTCGTGCAGA
TGGACAGCACCGCTGAGCAATGGAAGCGGGTAGGCCTTTGGGGCAGCGGCCAATAGCAGCTTTGCTCCTT
CGCTTTCTGGGCTCAGAGGCTGGGAAGGGGTGGGTCCGGGGGCGGGCTCAGGGGCGGGCTCAGGGGCGGG
GCGGGCGCCCGAAGGTCCTCCGGAGGCCCGGCATTCTGCACGCTTCAAAAGCGCACGTCTGCCGCGCTGT
TCTCCTCTTCCTCATCTCCGGGCCTTTCGACCTGCAGCCCAAGCTTACCATGACCGAGTACAAGCCCACG
GTGCGCCTCGCCACCCGCGACGACGTCCCCAGGGCCGTACGCACCCTCGCCGCCGCGTTCGCCGACTACC
CCGCCACGCGCCACACCGTCGATCCGGACCGCCACATCGAGCGGGTCACCGAGCTGCAAGAACTCTTCCT
CACGCGCGTCGGGCTCGACATCGGCAAGGTGTGGGTCGCGGACGACGGCGCCGCGGTGGCGGTCTGGACC
ACGCCGGAGAGCGTCGAAGCGGGGGCGGTGTTCGCCGAGATCGGCCCGCGCATGGCCGAGTTGAGCGGTT
CCCGGCTGGCCGCGCAGCAACAGATGGAAGGCCTCCTGGCGCCGCACCGGCCCAAGGAGCCCGCGTGGTT
CCTGGCCACCGTCGGCGTCTCGCCCGACCACCAGGGCAAGGGTCTGGGCAGCGCCGTCGTGCTCCCCGGA
GTGGAGGCGGCCGAGCGCGCCGGGGTGCCCGCCTTCCTGGAGACCTCCGCGCCCCGCAACCTCCCCTTCT
ACGAGCGGCTCGGCTTCACCGTCACCGCCGACGTCGAGGTGCCCGAAGGACCGCGCACCTGGTGCATGAC
CCGCAAGCCCGGTGCCTGACGCCCGCCCCACGACCCGCAGCGCCCGACCGAAAGGAGCGCACGACCCCAT
GCATCTCGAGGGCCCGGTACCTTTAAGACCAATGACTTACAAGGCAGCTGTAGATCTTAGCCACTTTTTA
AAAGAAAAGGGGGGACTGGAAGGGCTAGCTCACTCCCAACGAAGACAAGATCTGCTTTTTGCTTGTACTG
GGTCTCTCTGGTTAGACCAGATCTGAGCCTGGGAGCTCTCTGGCTAACTAGGGAACCCACTGCTTAAGCC
TCAATAAAGCTTGCCTTGAGTGCTTCAAGTAGTGTGTGCCCGTCTGTTGTGTGACTCTGGTAACTAGAGA
TCCCTCAGACCCTTTTAGTCAGTGTGGAAAATCTCTAGCAGTAGTAGTTCATGTCATCTTATTATTCAGT
ATTTATAACTTGCAAAGAAATGAATATCAGAGAGTGAGAGGAACTTGTTTATTGCAGCTTATAATGGTTA
CAAATAAAGCAATAGCATCACAAATTTCACAAATAAAGCATTTTTTTCACTGCATTCTAGTTGTGGTTTG
TCCAAACTCATCAATGTATCTTATCATGTCTGGCTCTAGCTATCCCGCCCCTAACTCCGCCCATCCCGCC
CCTAACTCCGCCCAGTTCCGCCCATTCTCCGCCCCATGGCTGACTAATTTTTTTTATTTATGCAGAGGCC
GAGGCCGCCTCGGCCTCTGAGCTATTCCAGAAGTAGTGAGGAGGCTTTTTTGGAGGCCTAGGGACGTACC
CAATTCGCCCTATAGTGAGTCGTATTACGCGCGCTCACTGGCCGTCGTTTTACAACGTCGTGACTGGGAA
AACCCTGGCGTTACCCAACTTAATCGCCTTGCAGCACATCCCCCTTTCGCCAGCTGGCGTAATAGCGAAG
AGGCCCGCACCGATCGCCCTTCCCAACAGTTGCGCAGCCTGAATGGCGAATGGG
[124 nt withheld, positions 10345-10468]
C
[91 nt withheld, positions 10470-10560]
A
[49 nt withheld, positions 10562-10610]
CCTTTGACGTTGGAGTCCACGTTCTTT
[37 nt withheld, positions 10638-10674]
ACCCTATCTCGGTCTATTCTTTTGATTTATAAGGGATTTTGCCGATTTCGGCCTATTGGTTAAAAAATGA
GCTGATTTAACAAAAATTTAACGCGAATTTTAACAAAATATTAACGCTTACAATTT
