>Addgene plasmid #214460 | p663-UBC-miniTurbo-V5-CSNK1G3_IDG-K | depositor partial sequence | sequence record 418404 | DK30
TGAAGCTCCGGTTTTGAACT
