>Addgene plasmid #214460 | p663-UBC-miniTurbo-V5-CSNK1G3_IDG-K | depositor partial sequence | sequence record 418405 | DK41
AATAGACCCGTGAAGCTGATC
